>Addgene plasmid #36721 | TAL2286 | depositor partial sequence | sequence record 45914 | TAL2286 sequence 1640 bps
GAACCTGACCCCAGACCAGGTAGTCGCAATCGCGTCACATGACGGGGGAAAGCAAGCCCTGGAAACCGTG
CAAAGGTTGTTGCCGGTCCTTTGTCAAGACCACGGCCTTACACCGGAGCAAGTCGTGGCCATTGCATCCC
ACGACGGTGGCAAACAGGCTCTTGAGACGGTTCAGAGACTTCTCCCAGTTCTCTGTCAAGCCCACGGGCT
GACTCCCGATCAAGTTGTAGCGATTGCGTCGAACATTGGAGGGAAACAAGCATTGGAGACTGTCCAACGG
CTCCTTCCCGTGTTGTGTCAAGCCCACGGTTTGACGCCTGCACAAGTGGTCGCCATCGCCAACAACAACG
GCGGTAAGCAGGCGCTGGAAACAGTACAGCGCCTGCTGCCTGTACTGTGCCAGGATCATGGACTGACCCC
AGACCAGGTAGTCGCAATCGCGTCACATGACGGGGGAAAGCAAGCCCTGGAAACCGTGCAAAGGTTGTTG
CCGGTCCTTTGTCAAGACCACGGCCTTACACCGGAGCAAGTCGTGGCCATTGCAAGCAACATCGGTGGCA
AACAGGCTCTTGAGACGGTTCAGAGACTTCTCCCAGTTCTCTGTCAAGCCCACGGGCTGACTCCCGATCA
AGTTGTAGCGATTGCGAATAACAATGGAGGGAAACAAGCATTGGAGACTGTCCAACGGCTCCTTCCCGTG
TTGTGTCAAGCCCACGGTTTGACGCCTGCACAAGTGGTCGCCATCGCCTCCAATATTGGCGGTAAGCAGG
CGCTGGAAACAGTACAGCGCCTGCTGCCTGTACTGTGCCAGGATCATGGACTGACCCCAGACCAGGTAGT
CGCAATCGCGTCAAACGGAGGGGGAAAGCAAGCCCTGGAAACCGTGCAAAGGTTGTTGCCGGTCCTTTGT
CAAGACCACGGCCTTACACCGGAGCAAGTCGTGGCCATTGCATCCCACGACGGTGGCAAACAGGCTCTTG
AGACGGTTCAGAGACTTCTCCCAGTTCTCTGTCAAGCCCACGGGCTGACTCCCGATCAAGTTGTAGCGAT
TGCGTCGAACATTGGAGGGAAACAAGCATTGGAGACTGTCCAACGGCTCCTTCCCGTGTTGTGTCAAGCC
CACGGTTTGACGCCTGCACAAGTGGTCGCCATCGCCTCGAATGGCGGCGGTAAGCAGGCGCTGGAAACAG
TACAGCGCCTGCTGCCTGTACTGTGCCAGGATCATGGACTGACCCCAGACCAGGTAGTCGCAATCGCGAA
CAATAATGGGGGAAAGCAAGCCCTGGAAACCGTGCAAAGGTTGTTGCCGGTCCTTTGTCAAGACCACGGC
CTTACACCGGAGCAAGTCGTGGCCATTGCAAGCAATGGGGGTGGCAAACAGGCTCTTGAGACGGTTCAGA
GACTTCTCCCAGTTCTCTGTCAAGCCCACGGGCTGACTCCCGATCAAGTTGTAGCGATTGCGTCGCATGA
CGGAGGGAAACAAGCATTGGAGACTGTCCAACGGCTCCTTCCCGTGTTGTGTCAAGCCCACGGTTTGACG
CCTGCACAAGTGGTCGCCATCGCCTCCAATATTGGCGGTAAGCAGGCGCTGGAAACAGTACAGCGCCTGC
TGCCTGTACTGTGCCAGGATCATGGACTGA
