>Addgene plasmid #36721 | TAL2286 | addgene partial sequence | sequence record 48092 | CMV-F 5'-CGCAAATGGGCGGTAGGCGTG-3'
ACTAGAGAACCCACTGCTTACTGGCTTATCGAAATTAATACGACTCACTATAGGGAGACCCAAGCTGGCT
AGCACCATGGACTACAAAGACCATGACGGTGATTATAAAGATCATGACATCGATTACAAGGATGACGATG
ACAAGATGGCCCCCAAGAAGAAGAGGAAGGTGGGCATTCACCGCGGGGTACCTATGGTGGACTTGAGGAC
ACTCGGTTATTCGCAACAGCAACAGGAGAAAATCAAGCCTAAGGTCAGGAGCACCGTCGCGCAACACCAC
GAGGCGCTTGTGGGGCATGGCTTCACTCATGCGCATATTGTCGCGCTTTCACAGCACCCTGCGGCGCTTG
GGACGGTGGCTGTCAAATACCAAGATATGATTGCGGCCCTGCCCGAAGCCACGCACGAGGCAATTGTAGG
GGTCGGTAAACAGTGGTCGGGAGCGCGAGCACTTGAGGCGCTGCTGACTGTGGCGGGTGAGCTTAGGGGG
CCTCCGCTCCAGCTCGACACCGGGCAGCTGCTGAAGATCGCGAAGAGAGGGGGAGTAACAGCGGTAGAGG
CAGTGCACGCCTGGCGCAATGCGCTCACCGGGGCCCCCTTGAACCTGACCCCAGACCAGGTAGTCGCAAT
CGCGTCACATGACGGGGGAAAGCAAGCCCTGGAAACCGTGCAAAGGTTGTTGCCGGTCCTTTGTCAAGAC
CACGGCCTTACACCGGAGCAAGTCGTGGCCATTGCATCCCACGACGGTGGCAAACAGGCTCTTGAGACGG
TTCAGAGACTTCTCCCAGTTCTCTGTCAAGCCCACGGGCTGACTCCCGATCAAGTTGTAGCGATTGCGTC
GAACATTGGAGGGAAACAAGCATTGGAGACTGTCCAACGGCTC
