>Addgene plasmid #36721 | TAL2286 | addgene partial sequence | sequence record 48093 | JDS-TALEN-F 5'-TAGGGGTCGGTAAACAGTGG-3'
TGTGGCGGGTGAGCTTAGGGGGCCTCCGCTCCAGCTCGACACCGGGCAGCTGCTGAAGATCGCGAAGAGA
GGGGGAGTAACAGCGGTAGAGGCAGTGCACGCCTGGCGCAATGCGCTCACCGGGGCCCCCTTGAACCTGA
CCCCAGACCAGGTAGTCGCAATCGCGTCACATGACGGGGGAAAGCAAGCCCTGGAAACCGTGCAAAGGTT
GTTGCCGGTCCTTTGTCAAGACCACGGCCTTACACCGGAGCAAGTCGTGGCCATTGCATCCCACGACGGT
GGCAAACAGGCTCTTGAGACGGTTCAGAGACTTCTCCCAGTTCTCTGTCAAGCCCACGGGCTGACTCCCG
ATCAAGTTGTAGCGATTGCGTCGAACATTGGAGGGAAACAAGCATTGGAGACTGTCCAACGGCTCCTTCC
CGTGTTGTGTCAAGCCCACGGTTTGACGCCTGCACAAGTGGTCGCCATCGCCAACAACAACGGCGGTAAG
CAGGCGCTGGAAACAGTACAGCGCCTGCTGCCTGTACTGTGCCAGGATCATGGACTGACCCCAGACCAGG
TAGTCGCAATCGCGTCACATGACGGGGGAAAGCAAGCCCTGGAAACCGTGCAAAGGTTGTTGCCGGTCCT
TTGTCAAGACCACGGCCTTACACCGGAGCAAGTCGTGGCCATTGCAAGCAACATCGGTGGCAAACAGGCT
CTTGAGACGGTTCAGAGACTTCTCCCAGTTCTCTGTCAAGCCCACGGGCTGACTCCCGATCAAGTTGTAG
CGATTGCGAATAACAATGGAGGGAAACAAGCATTGGAGACTGTCCAACGGCTCCTTCCCGTGTTGTGTCA
AGCCCACGGTTTGACGCCTGCACAAGTGG
