[The description below was written by a language model from this plasmid's Addgene catalogue record.]
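Description:
TAL2286 is a mammalian expression plasmid encoding the left-hand monomer of a TALEN pair directed against the human HOXC13 locus. It is built on the JDS78 backbone, a roughly 6.4 kb TALEN expression vector, into which an approximately 1.6 kb array of TAL effector repeats was inserted by restriction cloning through BsmBI sites that were destroyed in the process. The plasmid comes from a collection made with the FLASH assembly method for high-throughput TALEN construction. It is maintained as a high-copy plasmid in E. coli under ampicillin selection. The record does not list the origin of replication or any mammalian selection marker, and no feature table is provided.

The backbone supplies the parts flanking the custom repeat array: an N-terminal 3X FLAG tag for detecting the protein, and a C-terminal wild-type FokI nuclease domain. Expression in mammalian cells is driven by the CMV promoter. The vector type also indicates a T7 promoter, which allows in vitro transcription of mRNA as an alternative delivery route, for example by injection or transfection. The use of a BGH reverse sequencing primer suggests a BGH polyadenylation region downstream of the coding sequence, although this is not stated explicitly.

Because FokI cleaves only as a dimer, this left monomer is meant to be co-delivered with a matching right-hand TALEN that binds the opposite strand nearby. The two together produce a double-strand break at HOXC13, whose repair can yield indel mutations or support targeted genome editing. The depositor records an 18-nucleotide target binding site for this monomer and recommends checking the plasmid by diagnostic digest before use, a sensible precaution given the repetitive nature of the insert.
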