Addgene plasmid #36721: TAL2286
Depositing lab: Keith Joung. Depositing organization: Massachusetts General Hospital. Publication: FLASH assembly of TALENs for high-throughput genome editing. Reyon D, Tsai SQ, Khayter C, Foden JA, Sander JD, Joung JK. Nat Biotechnol. 2012 Apr 8. doi: 10.1038/nbt.2170. PubMed 22484455.
Backbone
  Vector backbone: JDS78
  Backbone manufacturer: Joung lab (Addgene Plasmid # 32290)
  Backbone size w/o insert (bp): 6447
  Vector type: Mammalian, T7 for in vitro mRNA synthesis
Growth in bacteria
  Bacterial resistance: Ampicillin, 100 μg/mL
  Growth temperature: 37°C
  Growth strain: XL1 Blue
  Copy number: High Copy
Gene/Insert
  Gene/Insert name: HOXC13-TALEN_Left (alt name: HOXC13)
  Species: H. sapiens (human)
  Insert size (bp): 1640
  Entrez Gene: HOXC13 (a.k.a. ECTD9, HOX3, HOX3G)
  Promoter: CMV
  Tag / fusion protein: 3X Flag (N terminal on backbone); WT FOKI (C terminal on backbone)
  Cloning method: Restriction Enzyme; 5′ cloning site BsmBI (destroyed during cloning); 3′ cloning site BsmBI (destroyed during cloning)
  Sequencing primers: 5′ CMV-F; 3′ BGH-rev
Terms and licenses: Academic/Nonprofit Terms; Industry Terms: Not Available to Industry
Depositor comments: Target binding site: TCCAGCAGATCATGTCAT It is strongly recommended that users perform a diagnostic digest to verify this plasmid prior to use. For example, a double digest of the plasmid with BamHI and KpnI should result in two bands at 2.2kb and 5.9kb.
How to cite: TAL2286 was a gift from Keith Joung (Addgene plasmid # 36721 ; http://n2t.net/addgene:36721 ; RRID:Addgene_36721)
